>Addgene plasmid #223036 | rag2:CPM_CE_pISceI | addgene full sequence | sequence record 444190 | Addgene NGS Result
TCACTGTTCTTCAGGCACTCGTGGTTACGGGTTTTTGTTTTGCACTCTTGCACACACATCTCTCGGCCTC
CAAAACAAACACACAACTGCACGAGGGCTCGAAGCCCCCACCGAAAAACAAAAACATTATGCTAATGAGG
AAGGCACAGCTGTTCCCTTCTTCACTCTCTCTCTCGTTCTTTCAACAACAGTCGCCTAATTTCTCTCGTT
CCTTTAAAGAGCCGCCAAGCAGAAACAGTTAATGCAAATATAAGCCTGCGGGAAATAAGGAGAATTTTTA
CAAAATCCGAGCTTCCCCTCCTGCCAAAATGTGATGTGTGACTCACGCATTCGATATTTGGTGTAATGAG
AGTGAATCATTCTGCTCCACACCGAACCCGATGCCACAGACCACTCAGATGCACACCGAGGAGACTATTT
TAACAGCACATTACATCCAGACTGTCACAGATGCATTACCAAGAGTGTGATTTCAGTGTCGAATGCAGGT
CTTAAAGGAAAATCTGTTGCGATTGCATGTGCGCTAACTAGACACGACCAACGAATGGGAACAATCTGTG
AAATATTATACAATCACAGGCAATTAAAAGATGTTTAAAGTTCAATTTAGTTTTAATTAATATGTTATAT
AAAACTAATCTGTTTTAAATGTATATTTATGATTTTAGCTTTAGCTAGCCTCTTGACCAGCAGCTGAAGT
GTCCGGCAAGTACCTAAAAGGGAGACCACATGGGAAAGCTAGGTTGCTCCCGGAAGAGGTGTTAGTAAAC
CAGCAGGTCTACCTGTGGTCTGTGTGGGTCCTAATGCCCCAGTATAAACCAGCAGGTCAACCTGTGGTCT
GTGTGGGTCCTAATGCCCCAGTATAAACCAGCAGGTCTACCTGTGGTCTGTGTGGGTCCTAATGCCCNNN
NNNNNNNNNNNNNNNNNNNNNNNNNNNNNNNNNNNNNNNNNNNNNNNNNNNNNNNNNNNNNNNNNNNNNN
NNNNNNNNNNNNNNNNNNNNNNNNNNNTGTGGGTCCTAATGCCCCAGTATAAACCAGCAGGTCAACCTGT
GGTCTGTGTGGGTCCTAATGCCCCAGTATAAACCAGCAGGTCTACCTGTGGTCTGTGTGGGTCCTAATGC
CCCAGTATAAACCAACAGGTCAACCTGTGATCTGTGTGGGTCCTAATGCCCCAGTATAAACCAGCAGGTC
AACCTGTGGTCTGTGTGGGTCCTAATGCCCCAGTATAAACCAGCAGGTCAACCTGTGGTCTGTGTGGGTC
CTAATGCCCCAGTATAAACCAGCAGGTCAACCTGTGGTCTGTGTGGGTCCTAATGCCCCAGTATATTGAT
GGAGACTCTATACTGCTCGGTGAGCTCCATCTTTCGGATAAGATGTTAAAACAAGGTCCCGACTCTCTGT
GGTGGTAAAAAATTCCCAGGATGTCCTTCCTACCCTGGCATCCTGGACAAATTTGCTCACTGTCCTCTGT
CCATCATGGCCTCCTAACCATCCCCATATCATAATTGGCTTTATCACTCTAGCTGGGGCCGAAATCGCAT
ACTTCCATTTTATGAGGTACGCTAAAATCAGTATGCGAGCCAAGTAATATGTCCGAATACTTCCGGCGAG
ATTCTAGAGTGTGCATTCGATGCACGCTACGCTATTCCATGATGCCCCGTGAGAGAATTCTTGAATCGGA
GAGAAGCAACGCAACTCATGCGGGTAGGTTACGTGACGATGACATATTGGCGGATGTAGTACGTCCAAGT
TCCATTCATACTGCTCACATTCATATTTTATAGAATGTTCTTTTCCCACAGCCAAGTAGTAAGTTTAAAT
TCAAATACAGTACCTACTAAGTAGTAGTAGACGGTTTCGGACGCAGCCCCTGTCTCCTCTCCACCAATAT
ACTGGTGTGTAGTGTGCGGTCTGGTGCAATATGGCTGCCATCGCGTCATCCAGGTGGATGCTGCACACTG
GTGGTTGATGAGGAGATTTTGCCCAAAAAAGTGTTTTGAGTTTCCAGAAAAGCGCGATATAAATGTAAGG
AATTATCATTAGCTTATTATAATGGAACTTTCTGGATAACTTGTGCCAGAGCTAGGGGCCATTAAAACTT
TGCCCTGGGGTACCTCAGGGAGCTGCAAGGAAGTGCTATAGGGCTAATGAAATGTTTGGGGGAAAAAAAA
AAATTTTATAAGTAAAAATAAAACTAAAATAATTAATAATTTCATTGTTGAAAATTATAGTAAAATTGAT
AAACAAGATAAGCAGCATTAGTATAAAAAACTAAAAACAAACGTAATTTAAAATAATTAAATTGTTTTAA
ATAAATTATACAAAATAATGTTTACAACGACACGGTGGTGCAGTAGGTAGTGCTGTCGCCAGCAAAGCAA
GAAGGTCGCTGGTTCGAGCCTCAGCTGGATCACTTGATGTTTCTGTGTGGAGCATTCGCGTGCGTTTAAC
CCCAGATTAATAAAGAGACTAAGCCGAAAAGAAAATAAATGTATGAAAATGTTTACGTAAAATGTAAATA
AATGCATGATTAATAAAATATATGAATTTTAAAGATTGAGGTAGAATTGTTTTATTATTCACACATTTGG
TTATTTTTAATCAGTGACAACTTGTGATGCTCTTTATATTGTTTATTACGCTACTTTGAATATTCAGTCT
CAAATTGCATGTAAATACGACTTCAAAGCAGAATTAGTTTAATTTAATTGCCTGTAAACAGTGTTGTACT
TTGATGGTGATTGTCTGATAATAATATGATTTCACTATTTAAAATTTGAAAAAAAAAAATCTGAAAAATA
CTCACCGGCCACTTTATTAGGTACACCTGTCTAACTGCTTGTTAACGTAAATTTCTAATCAGCCAATCAC
CAGGCAGCAACTCAGTGCATTTAGGCATGTAGACATGGTCAAGACGATCTGCTGCAGTTCAAAGCGAGCA
TCAGAATGGAGAAGCAAGGTGATTTAAGTGACTTTAAACGTGACGTGTTTGTTGGTGCCAGACGGGCTGG
TCTGAGTATTTCAGAAACTGCTGATTTACTGGGGTTTTCACACACAAACATCTCTGGGGTTTACAGAGAA
TGGTCCAAAAAAAGATAATATCCAGTGAGCGGCAGTTCTGTGGGGGCAAATGTCTTGTTGATGCCAGAGG
TCAGAGGAGAATGGCCTGACTGGTTCCAGCTGATAGAAAGGCAACAGTAATTCAAATAACCACTCGTTAG
AACTGAGGCATGCAGAAGAGCACCTTTGAACACAACATGTCGAACCTTGAGGCGGGTGGGCTACAGCAGC
TCAAGACCACATCGGGTGCCACTCCTGTCAGCTAAGAACAGGAAACTGAGGCTACAATTCGCACAGGCTC
AACATAAGTAGACAATAGAAGATTGAACATTATGTTGCCTGGTCAGATGGATACATTCTACCTTGTATCA
ACAGTTCAGGCTGGTGATGGTGGTGTAATGGTGTGGGGGATATATTCTTGGCACACTTTGGGCCCATTAG
TACCAATTAACCATCGTGTCAACGCCACAGCCTAACTGAGTATTGTTGCTGACCATGTTCATTTCTTTTT
GACCACAGTGTACCCATCTTCTGATGGCTACTTCCTGCAGGATAATGCACCATGTCATAAAGCGTGAATG
ATCTCAGACTGGTTTCTTGAACATGACAATGAGTTCACTGTGCTCGAATGACCTCCACAGTCACCAGATC
TCAATCCAATAGAGCGCCTTTGGGGTGTGGTAGAATGGAAGATTCGCATCCTGGATGTGCAGCCGACAAA
TCTGCATGATGCTAGCATGTCAATATGGACCAAAATCTCTGAGGAATTTTCCAGTACCTGGTTGAAATGC
AAAAGGAAGGGAATCTATGCTAAGGCAAAAAGAGGTCCAACCCAGTACTAGTGGGGTGTACATAATAAAG
TGGCCGGTGAGTGTATATTGTTAAGGATATCTAGATAATCCAAATAATTTACAGCACTATTTAAAAAAAA
AACTTTATGTCACCAAGTCTGCATTTATTTGATCACAATTACAGTCGAAAAAGCAATATCGGGATACATT
GTTTCCATTTAAAATAACTATATTATATTTTAAATATTTTTGACAATGTTATTTCTTTAATGCCAAAGCT
AAATTGTATTCAATCTGAATTTTAGTGTCACATGATCCTTCAGAAAATATTAACACATTGCTAAAAATGT
ATATTATTATCAATTTGGATTTTTTTTTTTTTTTTGTATATTAACCTATGCTATTGGTTACTATACAAAA
GTATTACTGTGAATATATGCATATACAGAACCGTATCAAGCGCGGGGGGTGGTTGGGTTATGTCCCCATT
TGGAAAGACCTGGAAACATTCATAATGACTAAAATTGCACGGAAAAATATAATATCTATGAGTATTGCTG
ATCAGCAGCACAAAACCAGAACTCCATATTAATAAACAGCCAATGATGCAGTGAGTTTGTGCATGTTTTC
ATTCAAACTCGTGTGATTGTGCTCAAACACCTGTTGTGAGCAGCAGTTGCAAACAGTAAACCTCAAGAGG
AGCCAGTCAACCTTCACAAACACTCAACCTCTGGCTCACTCACTAAACAATTCGCGTTAATATCTAAAAT
AAAAATTTCCAGCACCAAACAGCTCTCAGATTTCGGAGTACACTGACCAAGAGGTAAGAAGTAACGTTAC
ATTACTAGGACGACTATTGTAAGACTAGATATGTAATATTTGGAAGCGTACGTGTTTTAAGTGACATATA
GAGTAGAGGAACTGATGGAAATACGATTTGCATAATGTAAAATGATATATATTAAAATATAGGCTACAGT
AGGTAACGTGGTTTACATATAACGTTACTGTGTTAATGTAGTGCTCAGTTACTCGTGTTGACAGTTATTA
TTAGTGCTTGCTAATTTGTTTGTTAATGCTTCTCTTGCGTATTTGATTACCTTCAGGCGAATCTAAAACA
TATCAGATGTAGAAACGGCAGAAAAATGTTGAAGAAAATACGAGAATAGTAGCTTTTGGAGCACATAGAA
AAGTACATCAGATAAAGCCTACCGTTTAAACGCAGACGCCGCTCTCGCACTGAATGCTGGGTACTGTAGT
CCTTATATTGTATGCTTAATGTGCGTCTCAACGGGAAACTAGAGTTAGGAAAACTACAATTTCCTGTGGA
AAATGTTTCTGTTTTCGGGGAAACAGCGAAAGAAAGATATGGTTCCGCGTTTTTTTCTTACTTTGAATAA
TAAAATAAGACCTAACTACACACTTCGCTTACTCTTATGCTAATTTGAAGCACTAGCATTCTTTGATACA
ATGATAATCATTTAAACATCACAGTTATACTACAAATACTATGGTTAAACTATGTCTAGTGTAGTGTAAC
ACTATGGTTGCCATTGTTATCTTTAAGTTTAAGTATTATCTGTGGTAAAGCCATGGTTGGTTTTTATAAG
AGGTAATAAAATTAACATTGTACAATTAAATGACTATAAATTAATGTTTTTTTTTATTTTTTTTACACAG
CTACCTTCAAAAAGGGATCCATGGACTTCCCGTGCCTCTGGCTAGGGCTGTTGCTGCCTTTGGTAGCTGC
GCTGGATTTCAACTACCACCGCCAGGAAGGGATGGAAGCGTTTTTGAAGACTGTTGCCCAAAACTACAGT
TCTGTCACTCACTTACACAGTATTGGGAAATCTGTGAAAGGTAGAAACCTGTGGGTTCTTGTTGTGGGGC
GGTTTCCAAAGGAACACAGAATTGGGATTCCAGAGTTCAAATACGTGGCAAATATGCATGGAGATGAGAC
TGTTGGGCGGGAGCTGCTGCTCCATCTGATTGACTATCTCGTAACCAGTGATGGCAAAGACCCTGAAATC
ACAAATCTGATCAATAGTACCCGGATACACATCATGCCTTCCATGAACCCAGATGGATTTGAAGCCGTCA
AAAAGCCTGACTGTTATTACAGCATCGGAAGGGAAAATTATAACCAGTATGACTTGAATCGAAATTTCCC
CGATGCTTTTGAATATAATAATGTCTCAAGGCAGCCTGAAACTGTGGCAGTCATGAAGTGGCTGAAAACA
GAGACGTTTGTCCTCTCTGCAAACCTCCATGGTGGTGCCCTCGTGGCCAGTTACCCATTTGATAATGGTG
TTCAAGCAACTGGGGCATTATACTCCCGAAGCTTAACGCCTGATGATGATGTTTTTCAATATCTTGCACA
TACCTATGCTTCAAGAAATCCCAACATGAAGAAAGGAGACGAGTGTAAAAACAAAATGAACTTTCCTAAT
GGTGTTACAAATGGATACTCTTGGTATCCACTCCAAGGTGGAATGCAAGATTACAACTACATCTGGGCCC
AGTGTTTTGAAATTACGTTGGAGCTGTCATGCTGTAAATATCCTCGTGAGGAGAAGCTTCCATCCTTTTG
GAATAATAACAAAGCCTCATTAATTGAATATATAAAGCAGGTGCACCTAGGTGTAAAGGGTCAAGTTTTT
GATCAGAATGGAAATCCATTACCCAATGTAATTGTGGAAGTCCAAGACAGAAAACATATCTGCCCCTATA
GAACCAACAAATATGGAGAGTATTATCTCCTTCTCTTGCCTGGGTCTTATATAATAAATGTTACAGTCCC
TGGACATGATCCACACATCACAAAGGTGATTATTCCGGAGAAATCCCAGAACTTCAGTGCTCTTAAAAAG
GATATTCTACTTCCATTCCAAGGGCAATTGGATTCTATCCCAGTATCAAATCCTTCATGCCCAATGATTC
CTCTATACAGAAATTTGCCAGACCACTCAGCTGCAACAAAGCCTAGTTTGTTCTTATTTTTAGTGAGTCT
TTTGCACATATTCTTCAAATAAATCGATGATGATCCAGACATGATAAGATACATTGATGAGTTTGGACAA
ACCACAACTAGAATGCAGTGAAAAAAATGCTTTATTTGTGAAATTTGTGATGCTATTGCTTTATTTGTAA
CCATTATAAGATTGATGAGTTTGGACAAACCACAACTAGAATGCAGTGAAAAAAATGCTTTATTTGTGAA
ATTTGTGATGCTATTGCTTTATTTGTAACCATTATAAGCTGCAATAAACAAGTTAACAACAACAATTCGA
TGATGATCCAGACATGATAAGATACATTGATGAGTTTGGACAAACCACAACTAGAATGCAGTGAAAAAAA
TGCTTTATTTGTGAAATTTGTGATGCTATTGCTTTATTTGTAACCATTATAAGCTGCAATAAACAAGTTA
ACAACAACAATTGCATTCATTTTATGTTTCAGGTTCAGGGGGAGGTGTGGGAGGTTTTTTAAAGCAAGTA
AAACCTCTACAAATGTGGTATGGCTGATTATGATCCTCTAGATCAGATCTCTTGTTTATTGCAGCTTATA
ATGGTTACAAATAAAGCAATAGCATCACAAATTTCACAAATAAAGCATTTTTTTCACTGCATTCTAGTTG
TGGTTTGTCCAAACTCATCAATGTATCTTATCATGTCTGGATCTACGTAATACGACTCACTATAGTTCTA
GAGGCTCGAGAGGGGCCGCTTTACTTGTACAGCTCGTCCATGCCGAGAGTGATCCCGGCGGCGGTCACGA
ACTCCAGCAGGACCATGTGATCGCGCTTCTCGTTGGGGTCTTTGCTCAGGGCGGACTGGGTGCTCAGGTA
GTGGTTGTCGGGCAGCAGCACGGGGCCGTCGCCGATGGGGGTGTTCTGCTGGTAGTGGTCGGCGAGCTGC
ACGCTGCCGTCCTCGATGTTGTGGCGGATCTTGAAGTTCACCTTGATGCCGTTCTTCTGCTTGTCGGCCA
TGATATAGACGTTGTGGCTGTTGTAGTTGTACTCCAGCTTGTGCCCCAGGATGTTGCCGTCCTCCTTGAA
GTCGATGCCCTTCAGCTCGATGCGGTTCACCAGGGTGTCGCCCTCGAACTTCACCTCGGCGCGGGTCTTG
TAGTTGCCGTCGTCCTTGAAGAAGATGGTGCGCTCCTGGACGTAGCCTTCGGGCATGGCGGACTTGAAGA
AGTCGTGCTGCTTCATGTGGTCGGGGTAGCGGCTGAAGCACTGCACGCCGTAGGTCAGGGTGGTCACGAG
GGTGGGCCAGGGCACGGGCAGCTTGCCGGTGGTGCAGATGAACTTCAGGGTCAGCTTGCCGTAGGTGGCA
TCGCCCTCGCCCTCGCCGGACACGCTGAACTTGTGGCCGTTTACGTCGCCGTCCAGCTCGACCAGGATGG
GCACCACCCCGGTGAACAGCTCTTCGCCCTTGCTCACCATGGTCACTGTCTGCTTTGCTGTTGGTCTGGG
CTCCTGGGTCACTGGCTTACTAATGGAGTCTTTATGTATGAGGACTCTTATCAATTGTTCTTCTATAAAG
GTCTGCAGTGTTTCTGTTCGTCCCCTACATGGACACCCAGAGCCTCCTAAATACAGGAGCCCTGATAACT
GCACAAGTGCTCAGATTCCAGCAGGGTGGAAATGAGATAAAGTGTGCAGATGGGGAGGGGGACGTGAATG
AGAGATTTGAGGGATGAAAAGGATGGATGAACGCATTGAAAATAGCCCCTTTCACAAAATAATACCAGTA
AATTGTCATATAATTAATGACCAGACCTTTACCTGTAAATGATGTGATGTTCATATACAGAAGAATGCCA
ACAATTTACAGATGATTTTACAAATTCTTAATTTTCCTTTTCTAAATGGATTTGTTCACACATTATCTCT
TCAAAGCAATTGAATTTTCTGGAAAAGATTGGCTGTGTGTGTAAAAGGTGCTACTGAGGAATTTAATGTG
ACATGGAATGAAGCAAACAGCAGCCTAAGACAGGATGGCAGGAAAAATGTCACATGTTTAAAATAAGAGT
GAAACCAACGACCTGGACTTATAGAGACTGTGTGTCCTTAGGCAAAGCTCTTGTACAAACAGTGCTTGTG
ACTGTGAAATTCGGGGTTTGCCTGGATTGTGTTAAATGTGTGCTTGGATGTATCATAAAAAAGAATCGGT
TCTCTGTATTTGACATTTTCTGTAATTTATCTAAAGTTACAACTGGCTATGCCTGATTTTTATCACTATT
GAATCAATCATTTTAAAGAATGTTAAGTCTGCTGATTTGGAGAGCTCATTTACATTTATTTTGAATGTCT
CTTATTTAACACAACTGATTTAAGCTTTAGATCTGCGAAGATACGGCCACGGGTGCTCTTGATCCTGTGG
CTGATTTTGGACTGTGCTGCTCGCAGCTGCTGATGAATCACATACTTCCTCCATTTTCTTCCACTGATTG
ACTGTTATAATTTCCCTAATTTCCAGGTCAAGGTGCTGTGCATTGTGGTAATAGATGTGACATGATTGCA
TTCATTTTATGTTTCAGGTTCAGGGGGAGGTGTGGGAGGTTTTTTAAAGCAAGTAAAACCTCTACAAATG
TGGTATGGCTGATTATGATCCTCTAGATCAGATCCACTAGTTCTAGAGCGGCCATTACCCTGTTATCCCT
AGGCCGCCACCGCGGTGGAGCTCCAATTCGCCCTATAGTGAGTCGTATTACGCGCGCTCACTGGCCGTCG
TTTTACAACGTCGTGACTGGGAAAACCCTGGCGTTACCCAACTTAATCGCCTTGCAGCACATCCCCCTTT
CGCCAGCTGGCGTAATAGCGAAGAGGCCCGCACCGATCGCCCTTCCCAACAGTTGCGCAGCCTGAATGGC
GAATGGAAATTGTAAGCGTTAATATTTTGTTAAAATTCGCGTTAAATTTTTGTTAAATCAGCTCATTTTT
TAACCAATAGGCCGAAATCGGCAAAATCCCTTATAAATCAAAAGAATAGACCGAGATAGGGT
[37 nt withheld, positions 9863-9899]
AAAGAACGTGGACTCCAACGTCAAAGG
[49 nt withheld, positions 9927-9975]
T
[91 nt withheld, positions 9977-10067]
G
[124 nt withheld, positions 10069-10192]
CAGGTGGCACTTTTCGGGGAAATGTGCGCGGAACCCCTATTTGTTTATTTTTCTAAATACATTCAAATAT
GTATCCGCTCATGAGACAATAACCCTGATAAATGCTTCAATAATATTGAAAAAGGAAGAGTATGAGTATT
CAACATTTCCGTGTCGCCCTTATTCCCTTTTTTGCGGCATTTTGCCTTCCTGTTTTTGCTCACCCAGAAA
CGCTGGTGAAAGTAAAAGATGCTGAAGATCAGTTGGGTGCACGAGTGGGTTACATCGAACTGGATCTCAA
CAGCGGTAAGATCCTTGAGAGTTTTCGCCCCGAAGAACGTTTTCCAATGATGAGCACTTTTAAAGTTCTG
CTATGTGGCGCGGTATTATCCCGTATTGACGCCGGGCAAGAGCAACTCGGTCGCCGCATACACTATTCTC
AGAATGACTTGGTTGAGTACTCACCAGTCACAGAAAAGCATCTTACGGATGGCATGACAGTAAGAGAATT
ATGCAGTGCTGCCATAACCATGAGTGATAACACTGCGGCCAACTTACTTCTGACAACGATCGGAGGACCG
AAGGAGCTAACCGCTTTTTTGCACAACATGGGGGATCATGTAACTCGCCTTGATCGTTGGGAACCGGAGC
TGAATGAAGCCATACCAAACGACGAGCGTGACACCACGATGCCTGTAGCAATGGCAACAACGTTGCGCAA
ACTATTAACTGGCGAACTACTTACTCTAGCTTCCCGGCAACAATTAATAGACTGGATGGAGGCGGATAAA
GTTGCAGGACCACTTCTGCGCTCGGCCCTTCCGGCTGGCTGGTTTATTGCTGATAAATCTGGAGCCGGTG
AGCGTGGGTCTCGCGGTATCATTGCAGCACTGGGGCCAGATGGTAAGCCCTCCCGTATCGTAGTTATCTA
CACGACGGGGAGTCAGGCAACTATGGATGAACGAAATAGACAGATCGCTGAGATAGGTGCCTCACTGATT
AAGCATTGGTAACTGTCAGACCAAGTTTACTCATATATACTTTAGATTGATTTAAAACTTCATTTTTAAT
TTAAAAGGATCTAGGTGAAGATCCTTTTTGATAATCTCATGACCAAAATCCCTTAACGTGAGTTTTCGTT
CCACTGAGCGTCAGACCCCGTAGAAAAGATCAAAGGATCTTCTTGAGATCCTTTTTTTCTGCGCGTAATC
TGCTGCTTGCAAACAAAAAAACCACCGCTACCAGCGGTGGTTTGTTTGCCGGATCAAGAGCTACCAACTC
TTTTTCCGAAGGTAACTGGCTTCAGCAGAGCGCAGATACCAAATACTGTTCTTCTAGTGTAGCCGTAGTT
AGGCCACCACTTCAAGAACTCTGTAGCACCGCCTACATACCTCGCTCTGCTAATCCTGTTACCAGTGGCT
GCTGCCAGTGGCGATAAGTCGTGTCTTACCGGGTTGGACTCAAGACGATAGTTACCGGATAAGGCGCAGC
GGTCGGGCTGAACGGGGGGTTCGTGCACACAGCCCAGCTTGGAGCGAACGACCTACACCGAACTGAGATA
CCTACAGCGTGAGCTATGAGAAAGCGCCACGCTTCCCGAAGGGAGAAAGGCGGACAGGTATCCGGTAAGC
GGCAGGGTCGGAACAGGAGAGCGCACGAGGGAGCTTCCAGGGGGAAACGCCTGGTATCTTTATAGTCCTG
TCGGGTTTCGCCACCTCTGACTTGAGCGTCGATTTTTGTGATGCTCGTCAGGGGGGCGGAGCCTATGGAA
AAACGCCAGCAACGCGGCCTTTTTACGGTTCCTGGCCTTTTGCTGGCCTTTTGCTCACATGTTCTTTCCT
GCGTTATCCCCTGATTCTGTGGATAACCGTATTACCGCCTTTGAGTGAGCTGATACCGCTCGCCGCAGCC
GAACGACCGAGCGCAGCGAGTCAGTGAGCGAGGAAGCGGAAGAGCGCCCAATACGCAAACCGCCTCTCCC
CGCGCGTTGGCCGATTCATTAATGCAGCTGGCACGACAGGTTTCCCGACTGGAAAGCGGGCAGTGAGCGC
AACGCAATTAATGTGAGTTAGCTCACTCATTAGGCACCCCAGGCTTTACACTTTATGCTTCCGGCTCGTA
TGTTGTGTGGAATTGTGAGCGGATAACAATTTCACACAGGAAACAGCTATGACCATGATTACGCCAAGCG
CGCAATTAACCCTCACTAAAGGGAACAAAAGCTGGGTACCGGGCCCCCCCTCGAATTACCCTGTTATCCC
TATCGAGCAAAATCAATCCTAATGTAAAATAGTATACGTTCATCATTATAATGCAAACACTGTAGAACTG
TTGTGTTGTGCCTTGCATTTCATTCTCAGTTTCTTATCGTCTGTCTCTTTTTACGACAGAGCTAGAAAAA
ACTAGCCTTCATTTGCCATCGCCGTATGCAAATCCACTCCAGAACTCAACAGGTTTGTTCTGCGGCGGGT
GTAAGTGTGAACACCGGCATGTAAGTGCGCTTGAGCAGGAGAATAAAGCGCTCAGAGACACCGGAGGAAT
CCTTTATTTTGCGTTGCGCCTCAGGGGATTCGCTGAGCCTTCTCTTCATGGCCCTGCTCTTCAGACACAG
GTGCTCCGCTGTTTGTGTTTT
Features (pLannotate 1.2.2; 23 found; start..end, strand, type, name):
   5551..6879    +  CDS            CPM: CBPM_HUMAN - Experimental evidence at protein level: Swiss-Prot protein existence level 1. Specifically removes C-terminal basic residues (Arg or Lys) from peptides and proteins. It is believed to play important roles in the control of peptide hormone and growth factor activity at the cell surface, and in the membrane-localized degradation of extracellular proteins. From Homo sapiens (Human).
   6892..7010    -  polyA_signal   SV40 poly(A) signal (fragment): SV40 polyadenylation signal
   7043..7124    -  polyA_signal   SV40 poly(A) signal: SV40 polyadenylation signal
   7145..7279    -  polyA_signal   SV40 poly(A) signal: SV40 polyadenylation signal
   7302..7385    -  CDS            large T antigen (fragment): large T antigen from SV40 (simian virus 40)
   7401..7533    +  polyA_signal   SV40 poly(A) signal: SV40 polyadenylation signal
   7538..7555    +  promoter       T7 promoter (fragment): promoter for bacteriophage T7 RNA polymerase
   7584..8300    -  CDS            EGFP: EGFP is a basic (constitutively fluorescent) green fluorescent protein published in 1996, derived from Aequorea victoria. It is reported to be a rapidly-maturing weak dimer with moderate acid sensitivity.
   9387..9470    -  CDS            large T antigen (fragment): large T antigen from SV40 (simian virus 40)
   9481..9503    -  misc_feature   MCS (fragment): pBluescript multiple cloning site
   9522..9543    -  misc_feature   MCS (fragment): pBluescript multiple cloning site
   9552..9570    -  promoter       T7 promoter: promoter for bacteriophage T7 RNA polymerase
   9578..9733    +  CDS            lacZα (fragment): LacZα fragment of β-galactosidase; lacZ fragment
   9764..10192   -  rep_origin     f1 ori (sequence partly withheld): f1 bacteriophage origin of replication; arrow indicates direction of (+) strand synthesis
  10219..10323   +  promoter       AmpR promoter: bla
  10324..11184   +  CDS            AmpR: β-lactamase; bla; confers resistance to ampicillin, carbenicillin, and related antibiotics
  11355..11943   +  rep_origin     ori: high-copy-number ColE1/pMB1/pBR322/pUC origin of replication
  12126..12218   +  CDS            lacI (fragment): lac repressor; lacI; The lac repressor binds to the lac operator to inhibit transcription in E. coli. This inhibition can be relieved by adding lactose or isopropyl-β-D-thiogalactopyranoside (IPTG).
  12231..12252   +  protein_bind   CAP binding site: CAP binding activates transcription in the presence of cAMP. E. coli catabolite activator protein
  12267..12297   +  promoter       lac promoter: promoter for the E. coli lac operon
  12301..12323   +  protein_bind   lac operator (fragment): The lac repressor binds to the lac operator to inhibit transcription in E. coli. This inhibition can be relieved by adding lactose or isopropyl-β-D-thiogalactopyranoside (IPTG). lac repressor encoded by lacI
  12366..12384   +  promoter       T3 promoter: promoter for bacteriophage T3 RNA polymerase
  12397..12416   -  misc_feature   MCS (fragment): pBluescript multiple cloning site
