[The description below was written by a language model from this plasmid's Addgene catalogue record and pLannotate feature annotations shown in this document.]
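Description:
rag2:CPM_CE_pISceI is a zebrafish transgenesis plasmid that expresses human carboxypeptidase M (CPM) from the Rag2 promoter, which the record describes as directing expression to the mesenchymal lineage of zebrafish. It is built on a "Rag2 plasmid" backbone of about 12.5 kb, and the sequenced construct is roughly 12.8 kb. The bacterial portion is pBluescript-like, with a ColE1/pUC-type origin, an f1 phage origin, an ampicillin resistance gene with its own promoter, lacZα and lac regulatory remnants, fragments of the multiple cloning site, and flanking T3 and T7 promoters. Although the origin is annotated as a high-copy type, the catalogue lists the plasmid as low copy. The recommended recombination-deficient host strain is consistent with a large construct that contains repeated elements.

The 1,329 bp CPM open reading frame was inserted by restriction cloning between BamHI and ClaI sites. It encodes a peptidase that removes C-terminal basic residues from peptides and proteins. About 5.5 kb of unannotated sequence lies upstream of it, presumably the Rag2 regulatory region named in the catalogue, although the feature table does not label it. Several SV40 polyadenylation signal segments follow the coding sequence. The table also shows a second cassette in the opposite orientation, containing an EGFP coding sequence. The roughly 1 kb stretch upstream of EGFP is not annotated, so its promoter is not stated; it may serve as a fluorescent marker of transgenesis. The name suggests I-SceI meganuclease sites for genomic integration after embryo injection, but no such sites are annotated. The associated publication concerns oncogenic transformation, which suggests the construct was used in zebrafish tumour modelling.
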