Addgene plasmid #223036: rag2:CPM_CE_pISceI
Purpose: Express CPM gene in mesenchymal lineage of Zebrafish.
Depositing lab: Alejandro Gutierrez. Depositing organization: Boston Children's Hospital. Publication: A methyltransferase-independent role for METTL1 in tRNA aminoacylation and oncogenic transformation. Ali RH, Orellana EA, Lee SH, Chae YC, Chen Y, Clauwaert J, Kennedy AL, Gutierrez AE, Papke DJ, Valenzuela M, Silverman B, Falzetta A, Ficarro SB, Marto JA, Fletcher CDM, Perez-Atayde A, Alcindor T, Shimamura A, Prensner JR, Gregory RI, Gutierrez A. Mol Cell. 2025 Mar 6;85(5):948-961.e11. doi: 10.1016/j.molcel.2025.01.003. Epub 2025 Jan 31. PubMed 39892392.
Backbone
  Vector backbone: Rag2 plasmid
  Backbone size w/o insert (bp): 12500
  Vector type: Express the insert(gene) in mesenchymal lineage of Zebrafish.
Growth in bacteria
  Bacterial resistance: Ampicillin, 100 μg/mL
  Growth temperature: 37°C
  Growth strain: NEB Stable
  Copy number: Low Copy
Gene/Insert
  Gene/Insert name: CPM
  Species: H. sapiens (human)
  Insert size (bp): 1329
  Entrez Gene: CPM
  Promoter: Rag2
  Cloning method: Restriction Enzyme; 5′ cloning site BamHi (unknown if destroyed); 3′ cloning site Clai (unknown if destroyed)
  Sequencing primers: 5′ CTGTGGTAAAGCCATGGTTG
Terms and licenses: Academic/Nonprofit Terms; Industry Terms: Not Available to Industry
How to cite: rag2:CPM_CE_pISceI was a gift from Alejandro Gutierrez (Addgene plasmid # 223036 ; http://n2t.net/addgene:223036 ; RRID:Addgene_223036)
